Addgene plasmid #141793: TFORF1098
Purpose: Lentiviral vector for overexpressing transcription factor ORFs with unique 24-bp barcodes. Barcodes facilitate identification of transcription factors in pooled screens.
Depositing lab: Feng Zhang. Depositing organization: Broad Institute. Publication: A transcription factor atlas of directed differentiation. Joung J, Ma S, Tay T, Geiger-Schuller KR, Kirchgatterer PC, Verdine VK, Guo B, Arias-Garcia MA, Allen WE, Singh A, Kuksenko O, Abudayyeh OO, Gootenberg JS, Fu Z, Macrae RK, Buenrostro JD, Regev A, Zhang F. Cell. 2023 Jan 5;186(1):209-229.e26. doi: 10.1016/j.cell.2022.11.026. PubMed 36608654.
Backbone
  Vector backbone: pLX_TRC317
  Backbone manufacturer: Broad Institute Genetic Perturbation Platform
  Backbone size w/o insert (bp): 8264
  Vector type: Mammalian Expression, Lentiviral
  Selectable markers: Puromycin
Growth in bacteria
  Bacterial resistance: Ampicillin, 100 μg/mL
  Growth temperature: 37°C
  Growth strain: NEB Stable
  Copy number: High Copy
Gene/Insert
  Gene/Insert name: UBP1
  Species: H. sapiens (human)
  Insert size (bp): 1616
  Entrez Gene: UBP1 (a.k.a. LBP1A, LBP1B, LBP-1B, LBP-1a, DKFZp686L1745)
  Promoter: EF1a
  Cloning method: Unknown
  Sequencing primers: 5′ GGGTGGAGACTGAAGTTAGGCCAG; 3′ CACATAGCGTAAAAGGAGCAACATAG
Terms and licenses: Academic/Nonprofit Terms; Industry Terms: Not Available to Industry
Depositor comments: NM_001128160,ENST00000447368 . The transcription factor ORF portion of this plasmid was synthesized by Genewiz. Please test multiple small colonies in case of plasmid recombination. To make this collection available in a timely manner, a portion of this collection was not fully sequenced by Addgene. If an Addgene verified full plasmid sequence is not available, please contact us prior to placing an order to request the full sequence.
How to cite: TFORF1098 was a gift from Feng Zhang (Addgene plasmid # 141793 ; http://n2t.net/addgene:141793 ; RRID:Addgene_141793)
