[The description below was written by a language model from this plasmid's Addgene catalogue record and pLannotate feature annotations shown in this document.]
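Description:
TFORF1098 is a lentiviral mammalian expression plasmid built on the pLX_TRC317 backbone that carries the human transcription factor UBP1 (also known as LBP1) as a barcoded open reading frame. It belongs to a large collection of transcription factor ORF vectors in which each clone has a unique 24-bp barcode, so that individual factors can be identified by sequencing in pooled overexpression screens, such as those for directed differentiation. The sequenced plasmid is about 9.9 kb. It is propagated in E. coli through a high-copy ColE1/pUC-type origin with ampicillin resistance, and an f1 origin is also present. The depositor warns that the plasmid can recombine, as is common for LTR-containing plasmids.

The viral portion has a third-generation, self-inactivating layout. An RSV promoter drives a truncated HIV-1 5' LTR, followed by the Ψ packaging signal with a gag fragment, the Rev response element and a cPPT/CTS, and the transfer region ends in a ΔU3 3' LTR with a downstream SV40 polyadenylation signal. Within this region, an SV40 early promoter/origin segment precedes the puromycin N-acetyltransferase gene, which allows selection of transduced cells. The strong constitutive EF-1α promoter then drives the synthesized UBP1 ORF, and a WPRE downstream enhances transcript stability and expression. The annotation does not call out the barcode itself. A short sequence between the ORF and the WPRE matching a U6 promoter fragment lies where such a barcode or its flanking priming site might sit, but the record does not confirm this. Other short hits (lacZα, lacI, small t antigen and Rev fragments, plus T7 and T3 promoters) appear to be backbone remnants rather than functional payload.
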