Features (pLannotate 1.2.2; 31 found; start..end, strand, type, name):
      5..231     +  promoter       RSV promoter: Rous sarcoma virus enhancer/promoter
    232..412     +  LTR            5' LTR (truncated): truncated 5' long terminal repeat (LTR) from HIV-1
    459..584     +  misc_feature   HIV-1 Ψ: packaging signal of human immunodeficiency virus type 1
    568..931     +  CDS            HIV-1 gag (fragment): gag protein from human immunodeficiency virus 1; gag
   1077..1310    +  misc_feature   RRE: The Rev response element (RRE) of HIV-1 allows for Rev-dependent mRNA export from the nucleus to the cytoplasm.
   1687..1713    +  CDS            Rev (fragment): human immunodeficiency virus 1 (HIV-1) Rev protein; rev; enhances nuclear export of unspliced and incompletely spliced viral mRNAs
   1720..1743    +  promoter       SV40 promoter (fragment): SV40 early promoter
   1744..1815    +  promoter       SV40 promoter (fragment): SV40 enhancer and early promoter
   1839..1974    +  rep_origin     SV40 ori: SV40 origin of replication
   2020..2616    +  CDS            PuroR (fragment): puromycin N-acetyltransferase; pac from Streptomyces; confers resistance to puromycin
   2665..2782    +  misc_feature   cPPT/CTS: central polypurine tract and central termination sequence of HIV-1
   2847..2913    +  CDS            small t antigen (fragment): SV40 (simian virus 40) small t antigen
   2920..4098    +  promoter       EF-1α promoter: strong constitutive promoter for human elongation factor EF-1α
   4115..5626    +  CDS            UBP1 (fragment): UBIP1_HUMAN - Also known as LBP1. Experimental evidence at protein level: Swiss-Prot protein existence level 1. Functions as a transcriptional activator in a promoter context-dependent manner. Modulates the placental expression of CYP11A1. Involved in regulation of the alpha-globin gene in erythroid cells. Activation of the alpha-globin promoter in erythroid cells is via synergistic interaction with TFCP2 (By similarity). Involved in regulation of the alpha-globin gene in erythroid cells. Binds strongly to sequences around the HIV-1 initiation site and weakly over the TATA- box. Represses HIV-
   5642..5695    +  promoter       U6 promoter (fragment): RNA polymerase III promoter for human U6 snRNA
   5737..6325    +  misc_feature   WPRE: woodchuck hepatitis virus posttranscriptional regulatory element
   6376..6395    +  misc_feature   cPPT/CTS (fragment): central polypurine tract and central termination sequence of HIV-1
   6397..6630    +  LTR            3' LTR (ΔU3): self-inactivating 3' long terminal repeat (LTR) from HIV-1
   6708..6829    +  polyA_signal   SV40 poly(A) signal: SV40 polyadenylation signal
   6869..7004    +  rep_origin     SV40 ori: SV40 origin of replication
   7025..7043    -  promoter       T7 promoter: promoter for bacteriophage T7 RNA polymerase
   7051..7206    +  CDS            lacZα (fragment): LacZα fragment of β-galactosidase; lacZ fragment
   7211..7639    +  rep_origin     f1 ori (sequence partly withheld): f1 bacteriophage origin of replication; arrow indicates direction of (+) strand synthesis
   7692..7796    +  promoter       AmpR promoter: bla
   7797..8657    +  CDS            AmpR: β-lactamase; bla; confers resistance to ampicillin, carbenicillin, and related antibiotics
   8828..9416    +  rep_origin     ori: high-copy-number ColE1/pMB1/pBR322/pUC origin of replication
   9599..9691    +  CDS            lacI (fragment): lac repressor; lacI; The lac repressor binds to the lac operator to inhibit transcription in E. coli. This inhibition can be relieved by adding lactose or isopropyl-β-D-thiogalactopyranoside (IPTG).
   9704..9725    +  protein_bind   CAP binding site: CAP binding activates transcription in the presence of cAMP. E. coli catabolite activator protein
   9740..9770    +  promoter       lac promoter: promoter for the E. coli lac operon
   9778..9794    +  protein_bind   lac operator: The lac repressor binds to the lac operator to inhibit transcription in E. coli. This inhibition can be relieved by adding lactose or isopropyl-β-D-thiogalactopyranoside (IPTG). lac repressor encoded by lacI
   9839..9857    +  promoter       T3 promoter: promoter for bacteriophage T3 RNA polymerase
>Addgene plasmid #141793 | TFORF1098 | addgene full sequence | sequence record 415112 | Addgene NGS Result
TTAATGTAGTCTTATGCAATACTCTTGTAGTCTTGCAACATGGTAACGATGAGTTAGCAACATGCCTTAC
AAGGAGAGAAAAAGCACCGTGCATGCCGATTGGTGGAAGTAAGGTGGTACGATCGTGCCTTATTAGGAAG
GCAACAGACGGGTCTGACATGGATTGGACGAACCACTGAATTGCCGCATTGCAGAGATATTGTATTTAAG
TGCCTAGCTCGATACATAAACGGGTCTCTCTGGTTAGACCAGATCTGAGCCTGGGAGCTCTCTGGCTAAC
TAGGGAACCCACTGCTTAAGCCTCAATAAAGCTTGCCTTGAGTGCTTCAAGTAGTGTGTGCCCGTCTGTT
GTGTGACTCTGGTAACTAGAGATCCCTCAGACCCTTTTAGTCAGTGTGGAAAATCTCTAGCAGTGGCGCC
CGAACAGGGACTTGAAAGCGAAAGGGAAACCAGAGGAGCTCTCTCGACGCAGGACTCGGCTTGCTGAAGC
GCGCACGGCAAGAGGCGAGGGGCGGCGACTGGTGAGTACGCCAAAAATTTTGACTAGCGGAGGCTAGAAG
GAGAGAGATGGGTGCGAGAGCGTCAGTATTAAGCGGGGGAGAATTAGATCGCGATGGGAAAAAATTCGGT
TAAGGCCAGGGGGAAAGAAAAAATATAAATTAAAACATATAGTATGGGCAAGCAGGGAGCTAGAACGATT
CGCAGTTAATCCTGGCCTGTTAGAAACATCAGAAGGCTGTAGACAAATACTGGGACAGCTACAACCATCC
CTTCAGACAGGATCAGAAGAACTTAGATCATTATATAATACAGTAGCAACCCTCTATTGTGTGCATCAAA
GGATAGAGATAAAAGACACCAAGGAAGCTTTAGACAAGATAGAGGAAGAGCAAAACAAAAGTAAGACCAC
CGCACAGCAAGCGGCCGCTGATCTTCAGACCTGGAGGAGGAGATATGAGGGACAATTGGAGAAGTGAATT
ATATAAATATAAAGTAGTAAAAATTGAACCATTAGGAGTAGCACCCACCAAGGCAAAGAGAAGAGTGGTG
CAGAGAGAAAAAAGAGCAGTGGGAATAGGAGCTTTGTTCCTTGGGTTCTTGGGAGCAGCAGGAAGCACTA
TGGGCGCAGCGTCAATGACGCTGACGGTACAGGCCAGACAATTATTGTCTGGTATAGTGCAGCAGCAGAA
CAATTTGCTGAGGGCTATTGAGGCGCAACAGCATCTGTTGCAACTCACAGTCTGGGGCATCAAGCAGCTC
CAGGCAAGAATCCTGGCTGTGGAAAGATACCTAAAGGATCAACAGCTCCTGGGGATTTGGGGTTGCTCTG
GAAAACTCATTTGCACCACTGCTGTGCCTTGGAATGCTAGTTGGAGTAATAAATCTCTGGAACAGATTTG
GAATCACACGACCTGGATGGAGTGGGACAGAGAAATTAACAATTACACAAGCTTAATACACTCCTTAATT
GAAGAATCGCAAAACCAGCAAGAAAAGAATGAACAAGAATTATTGGAATTAGATAAATGGGCAAGTTTGT
GGAATTGGTTTAACATAACAAATTGGCTGTGGTATATAAAATTATTCATAATGATAGTAGGAGGCTTGGT
AGGTTTAAGAATAGTTTTTGCTGTACTTTCTATAGTGAATAGAGTTAGGCAGGGATATTCACCATTATCG
TTTCAGACCCACCTCCCAACCCCGAGGGGACCCATGCATTGCATCTCAATTAGTCAGCAACCAGGTGTGG
AAAGTCCCCAGGCTCCCCAGCAGGCAGAAGTATGCAAAGCATGCGTCTCAATTAGTCAGCAACCATAGTC
CCGCCCCTAACTCCGCCCATCCCGCCCCTAACTCCGCCCAGTTCCGCCCATTCTCCGCCCCATGGCTGAC
TAATTTTTTTTATTTATGCAGAGGCCGAGGCCGCCTCGGCCTCTGAGCTATTCCAGAAGTAGTGAGGAGG
CTTTTTTGGAGGCCTAGGCTTTTGCAAAAAGCTTTCTAGAGGTACCACCGGAGCTTACCATGACCGAGTA
CAAGCCCACGGTGCGCCTCGCCACCCGCGACGACGTCCCCAGGGCCGTACGCACCCTCGCCGCCGCGTTC
GCCGACTACCCCGCCACGCGCCACACCGTCGATCCGGACCGCCACATCGAGCGGGTCACCGAGCTGCAAG
AACTCTTCCTCACGCGCGTCGGGCTCGACATCGGCAAGGTGTGGGTCGCGGACGACGGCGCCGCCGTGGC
GGTCTGGACCACGCCGGAGAGCGTCGAAGCGGGGGCGGTGTTCGCCGAGATCGGCCCGCGCATGGCCGAG
TTGAGCGGTTCCCGGCTGGCCGCGCAGCAACAGATGGAAGGCCTCCTGGCGCCGCACCGGCCCAAGGAGC
CCGCGTGGTTCCTGGCCACCGTCGGCGTCTCGCCCGACCACCAGGGCAAGGGTCTGGGCAGCGCCGTCGT
GCTCCCCGGAGTGGAGGCGGCCGAGCGCGCCGGGGTGCCCGCCTTCCTGGAGACCTCCGCGCCCCGCAAC
CTCCCCTTCTACGAGCGGCTCGGCTTCACCGTCACCGCCGACGTCGAGGTGCCCGAAGGACCGCGCACCT
GGTGCATGACCCGCAAGCCCGGTGCCAGTTAACGAATTCTAGATCTTGAGACAAATGGCAGTATTCATCC
ACAATTTTAAAAGAAAAGGGGGGATTGGGGGGTACAGTGCAGGGGAAAGAATAGTAGACATAATAGCAAC
AGACATACAAACTAAAGAATTACAAAAACAAATTACAAAAATTCAAAATTTTCGGGTTTATTACAGGGAC
AGCAGAGATCCACTTTGGCGCCGGCTCGAGGCCTGCAGGTGCAAAGATGGATAAAGTTTTAAACAGAGAG
GAATCTTTGCAGCTAATGGACCTTCTAGGTCTTGAAAGGAGTGGGAATTGGCTCCGGTGCCCGTCAGTGG
GCAGAGCGCACATCGCCCACAGTCCCCGAGAAGTTGGGGGGAGGGGTCGGCAATTGAACCGGTGCCTAGA
GAAGGTGGCGCGGGGTAAACTGGGAAAGTGATGTCGTGTACTGGCTCCGCCTTTTTCCCGAGGGTGGGGG
AGAACCGTATATAAGTGCAGTAGTCGCCGTGAACGTTCTTTTTCGCAACGGGTTTGCCGCCAGAACACAG
GTAAGTGCCGTGTGTGGTTCCCGCGGGCCTGGCCTCTTTACGGGTTATGGCCCTTGCGTGCCTTGAATTA
CTTCCACCTGGCTGCAGTACGTGATTCTTGATCCCGAGCTTCGGGTTGGAAGTGGGTGGGAGAGTTCGAG
GCCTTGCGCTTAAGGAGCCCCTTCGCCTCGTGCTTGAGTTGAGGCCTGGCCTGGGCGCTGGGGCCGCCGC
GTGCGAATCTGGTGGCACCTTCGCGCCTGTCTCGCTGCTTTCGATAAGTCTCTAGCCATTTAAAATTTTT
GATGACCTGCTGCGACGCTTTTTTTCTGGCAAGATAGTCTTGTAAATGCGGGCCAAGATCTGCACACTGG
TATTTCGGTTTTTGGGGCCGCGGGCGGCGACGGGGCCCGTGCGTCCCAGCGCACATGTTCGGCGAGGCGG
GGCCTGCGAGCGCGGCCACCGAGAATCGGACGGGGGTAGTCTCAAGCTGGCCGGCCTGCTCTGGTGCCTG
GCCTCGCGCCGCCGTGTATCGCCCCGCCCTGGGCGGCAAGGCTGGCCCGGTCGGCACCAGTTGCGTGAGC
GGAAAGATGGCCGCTTCCCGGCCCTGCTGCAGGGAGCTCAAAATGGAGGACGCGGCGCTCGGGAGAGCGG
GCGGGTGAGTCACCCACACAAAGGAAAAGGGCCTTTCCGTCCTCAGCCGTCGCTTCATGTGACTCCACGG
AGTACCGGGCGCCGTCCAGGCACCTCGATTAGTTCTCGAGCTTTTGGAGTACGTCGTCTTTAGGTTGGGG
GGAGGGGTTTTATGCGATGGAGTTTCCCCACACTGAGTGGGTGGAGACTGAAGTTAGGCCAGCTTGGCAC
TTGATGTAATTCTCCTTGGAATTTGCCCTTTTTGAGTTTGGATCTTGGTTCATTCTCAAGCCTCAGACAG
TGGTTCAAAGTTTTTTTCTTCCATTTCAGGTGTCGTGAGGCTAGCACCGCCACCATGGCCTGGGTGCTCA
AGATGGACGAGGTGATCGAGTCCGGGCTGGTGCACGACTTCGACGCCAGCCTCTCGGGCATCGGGCAGGA
ACTGGGCGCCGGCGCTTACAGCATGAGTGATGTCTTGGCATTGCCCATTTTCAAGCAGGAAGATTCCAGC
CTTCCATTGGATGGTGAAACAGAGCACCCACCCTTTCAGTATGTGATGTGTGCTGCAACGTCACCAGCAG
TAAAACTGCATGATGAAACGCTTACTTATTTGAACCAAGGTCAGTCATATGAAATTCGGATGCTGGATAA
TCGGAAAATGGGTGATATGCCTGAGATCAATGGAAAATTAGTAAAGAGCATCATAAGGGTTGTATTCCAT
GACAGACGGCTACAATACACAGAGCATCAGCAACTTGAAGGATGGAAGTGGAATCGCCCAGGAGACAGAC
TTCTTGATTTAGATATTCCAATGTCTGTGGGAATAATTGACACAAGGACGAATCCAAGCCAGTTAAATGC
GGTTGAATTTCTGTGGGACCCAGCAAAACGCACCTCTGCTTTCATTCAGGTACACTGCATCAGCACAGAA
TTTACTCCACGGAAGCACGGAGGTGAAAAGGGAGTGCCCTTTAGGATCCAGGTTGACACCTTTAAGCAGA
ATGAAAATGGAGAATACACAGATCATCTACACTCAGCTAGCTGCCAAATCAAAGTTTTTAAGCCTAAAGG
TGCAGACAGGAAACAAAAAACTGACCGAGAGAAGATGGAGAAGAGAACAGCTCATGAAAAAGAAAAGTAT
CAGCCGTCCTATGATACCACAATCCTCACAGAGTGTTCTCCGTGGCCCGATGCCCCCACAGCCTATGTGA
ATAACAGCCCTTCCCCAGCGCCCACTTTCACCTCCCCACAGCAGAGCACTTGCAGTGTCCCAGACAGCAA
TTCTTCTTCCCCAAATCATCAGGGAGATGGAGCTTCACAGACCTCTGGTGAACAAATTCAGCCTTCAGCT
ACGATCCAGGAAACACAGCAATGGCTGCTCAAAAACAGATTCTCTTCCTACACAAGACTGTTCTCTAATT
TTTCAGGTGCCGACTTATTAAAACTGACAAAGGAGGATTTAGTTCAAATTTGTGGTGCAGCCGATGGAAT
TCGGCTCTATAATTCACTGAAGTCAAGGTCGGTTAGACCCCGTTTAACCATCTATGTCTGCCGGGAGCAG
CCAAGCAGCACAGTGCTGCAAGGGCAGCAGCAAGCTGCAAGCAGTGCAAGCGAGAATGGCAGTGGGGCAC
CCTATGTTTATCATGCAATCTACTTGGAAGAAATGATTGCCTCAGAAGTTGCTCGAAAACTTGCGCTGGT
GTTTAATATCCCTCTCCACCAAATTAATCAGGTTTACAGACAGGGTCCCACCGGTATTCACATTCTTGTT
AGTGATCAGATGGTTCAGAATTTTCAAGATGAGAGTTGTTTTTTATTCTCCACAGTAAAAGCTGAAAGTA
GTGATGGCATCCACATAATTTTGAAGTAGTAATGAACTAGTCCGTAACTTGAAAGTATTTCGATTTCTTG
GCTTTATATATCTTGTGGAAAGGACGACTGAGATTTCGCACGTTAACTTGGACGCGTTAAGTCGACAATC
AACCTCTGGATTACAAAATTTGTGAAAGATTGACTGGTATTCTTAACTATGTTGCTCCTTTTACGCTATG
TGGATACGCTGCTTTAATGCCTTTGTATCATGCTATTGCTTCCCGTATGGCTTTCATTTTCTCCTCCTTG
TATAAATCCTGGTTGCTGTCTCTTTATGAGGAGTTGTGGCCCGTTGTCAGGCAACGTGGCGTGGTGTGCA
CTGTGTTTGCTGACGCAACCCCCACTGGTTGGGGCATTGCCACCACCTGTCAGCTCCTTTCCGGGACTTT
CGCTTTCCCCCTCCCTATTGCCACGGCGGAACTCATCGCCGCCTGCCTTGCCCGCTGCTGGACAGGGGCT
CGGCTGTTGGGCACTGACAATTCCGTGGTGTTGTCGGGGAAATCATCGTCCTTTCCTTGGCTGCTCGCCT
GTGTTGCCACCTGGATTCTGCGCGGGACGTCCTTCTGCTACGTCCCTTCGGCCCTCAATCCAGCGGACCT
TCCTTCCCGCGGCCTGCTGCCGGCTCTGCGGCCTCTTCCGCGTCTTCGCCTTCGCCCTCAGACGAGTCGG
ATCTCCCTTTGGGCCGCCTCCCCGCGTCGACTTTAAGACCAATGACTTACAAGGCAGCTGTAGATCTTAG
CCACTTTTTAAAAGAAAAGGGGGGACTGGAAGGGCTAATTCACTCCCAACGAAGACAAGATCTGCTTTTT
GCTTGTACTGGGTCTCTCTGGTTAGACCAGATCTGAGCCTGGGAGCTCTCTGGCTAACTAGGGAACCCAC
TGCTTAAGCCTCAATAAAGCTTGCCTTGAGTGCTTCAAGTAGTGTGTGCCCGTCTGTTGTGTGACTCTGG
TAACTAGAGATCCCTCAGACCCTTTTAGTCAGTGTGGAAAATCTCTAGCAGTACGTATAGTAGTTCATGT
CATCTTATTATTCAGTATTTATAACTTGCAAAGAAATGAATATCAGAGAGTGAGAGGAACTTGTTTATTG
CAGCTTATAATGGTTACAAATAAAGCAATAGCATCACAAATTTCACAAATAAAGCATTTTTTTCACTGCA
TTCTAGTTGTGGTTTGTCCAAACTCATCAATGTATCTTATCATGTCTGGCTCTAGCTATCCCGCCCCTAA
CTCCGCCCATCCCGCCCCTAACTCCGCCCAGTTCCGCCCATTCTCCGCCCCATGGCTGACTAATTTTTTT
TATTTATGCAGAGGCCGAGGCCGCCTCGGCCTCTGAGCTATTCCAGAAGTAGTGAGGAGGCTTTTTTGGA
GGCCTAGGGACGTACCCAATTCGCCCTATAGTGAGTCGTATTACGCGCGCTCACTGGCCGTCGTTTTACA
ACGTCGTGACTGGGAAAACCCTGGCGTTACCCAACTTAATCGCCTTGCAGCACATCCCCCTTTCGCCAGC
TGGCGTAATAGCGAAGAGGCCCGCACCGATCGCCCTTCCCAACAGTTGCGCAGCCTGAATGGCGAATGGG
[124 nt withheld, positions 7211-7334]
C
[91 nt withheld, positions 7336-7426]
A
[49 nt withheld, positions 7428-7476]
CCTTTGACGTTGGAGTCCACGTTCTTT
[37 nt withheld, positions 7504-7540]
ACCCTATCTCGGTCTATTCTTTTGATTTATAAGGGATTTTGCCGATTTCGGCCTATTGGTTAAAAAATGA
GCTGATTTAACAAAAATTTAACGCGAATTTTAACAAAATATTAACGCTTACAATTTAGGTGGCACTTTTC
GGGGAAATGTGCGCGGAACCCCTATTTGTTTATTTTTCTAAATACATTCAAATATGTATCCGCTCATGAG
ACAATAACCCTGATAAATGCTTCAATAATATTGAAAAAGGAAGAGTATGAGTATTCAACATTTCCGTGTC
GCCCTTATTCCCTTTTTTGCGGCATTTTGCCTTCCTGTTTTTGCTCACCCAGAAACGCTGGTGAAAGTAA
AAGATGCTGAAGATCAGTTGGGTGCACGAGTGGGTTACATCGAACTGGATCTCAACAGCGGTAAGATCCT
TGAGAGTTTTCGCCCCGAAGAACGTTTTCCAATGATGAGCACTTTTAAAGTTCTGCTATGTGGCGCGGTA
TTATCCCGTATTGACGCCGGGCAAGAGCAACTCGGTCGCCGCATACACTATTCTCAGAATGACTTGGTTG
AGTACTCACCAGTCACAGAAAAGCATCTTACGGATGGCATGACAGTAAGAGAATTATGCAGTGCTGCCAT
AACCATGAGTGATAACACTGCGGCCAACTTACTTCTGACAACGATCGGAGGACCGAAGGAGCTAACCGCT
TTTTTGCACAACATGGGGGATCATGTAACTCGCCTTGATCGTTGGGAACCGGAGCTGAATGAAGCCATAC
CAAACGACGAGCGTGACACCACGATGCCTGTAGCAATGGCAACAACGTTGCGCAAACTATTAACTGGCGA
ACTACTTACTCTAGCTTCCCGGCAACAATTAATAGACTGGATGGAGGCGGATAAAGTTGCAGGACCACTT
CTGCGCTCGGCCCTTCCGGCTGGCTGGTTTATTGCTGATAAATCTGGAGCCGGTGAGCGTGGGTCTCGCG
GTATCATTGCAGCACTGGGGCCAGATGGTAAGCCCTCCCGTATCGTAGTTATCTACACGACGGGGAGTCA
GGCAACTATGGATGAACGAAATAGACAGATCGCTGAGATAGGTGCCTCACTGATTAAGCATTGGTAACTG
TCAGACCAAGTTTACTCATATATACTTTAGATTGATTTAAAACTTCATTTTTAATTTAAAAGGATCTAGG
TGAAGATCCTTTTTGATAATCTCATGACCAAAATCCCTTAACGTGAGTTTTCGTTCCACTGAGCGTCAGA
CCCCGTAGAAAAGATCAAAGGATCTTCTTGAGATCCTTTTTTTCTGCGCGTAATCTGCTGCTTGCAAACA
AAAAAACCACCGCTACCAGCGGTGGTTTGTTTGCCGGATCAAGAGCTACCAACTCTTTTTCCGAAGGTAA
CTGGCTTCAGCAGAGCGCAGATACCAAATACTGTTCTTCTAGTGTAGCCGTAGTTAGGCCACCACTTCAA
GAACTCTGTAGCACCGCCTACATACCTCGCTCTGCTAATCCTGTTACCAGTGGCTGCTGCCAGTGGCGAT
AAGTCGTGTCTTACCGGGTTGGACTCAAGACGATAGTTACCGGATAAGGCGCAGCGGTCGGGCTGAACGG
GGGGTTCGTGCACACAGCCCAGCTTGGAGCGAACGACCTACACCGAACTGAGATACCTACAGCGTGAGCT
ATGAGAAAGCGCCACGCTTCCCGAAGGGAGAAAGGCGGACAGGTATCCGGTAAGCGGCAGGGTCGGAACA
GGAGAGCGCACGAGGGAGCTTCCAGGGGGAAACGCCTGGTATCTTTATAGTCCTGTCGGGTTTCGCCACC
TCTGACTTGAGCGTCGATTTTTGTGATGCTCGTCAGGGGGGCGGAGCCTATGGAAAAACGCCAGCAACGC
GGCCTTTTTACGGTTCCTGGCCTTTTGCTGGCCTTTTGCTCACATGTTCTTTCCTGCGTTATCCCCTGAT
TCTGTGGATAACCGTATTACCGCCTTTGAGTGAGCTGATACCGCTCGCCGCAGCCGAACGACCGAGCGCA
GCGAGTCAGTGAGCGAGGAAGCGGAAGAGCGCCCAATACGCAAACCGCCTCTCCCCGCGCGTTGGCCGAT
TCATTAATGCAGCTGGCACGACAGGTTTCCCGACTGGAAAGCGGGCAGTGAGCGCAACGCAATTAATGTG
AGTTAGCTCACTCATTAGGCACCCCAGGCTTTACACTTTATGCTTCCGGCTCGTATGTTGTGTGGAATTG
TGAGCGGATAACAATTTCACACAGGAAACAGCTATGACCATGATTACGCCAAGCGCGCAATTAACCCTCA
CTAAAGGGAACAAAAGCTGGAGCTGCAAGC
