>Addgene plasmid #141793 | TFORF1098 | depositor partial sequence | sequence record 277516 | Insert
ACCGCCACCATGGCCTGGGTGCTCAAGATGGACGAGGTGATCGAGTCCGGGCTGGTGCACGACTTCGACG
CCAGCCTCTCGGGCATCGGGCAGGAACTGGGCGCCGGCGCTTACAGCATGAGTGATGTCTTGGCATTGCC
CATTTTCAAGCAGGAAGATTCCAGCCTTCCATTGGATGGTGAAACAGAGCACCCACCCTTTCAGTATGTG
ATGTGTGCTGCAACGTCACCAGCAGTAAAACTGCATGATGAAACGCTTACTTATTTGAACCAAGGTCAGT
CATATGAAATTCGGATGCTGGATAATCGGAAAATGGGTGATATGCCTGAGATCAATGGAAAATTAGTAAA
GAGCATCATAAGGGTTGTATTCCATGACAGACGGCTACAATACACAGAGCATCAGCAACTTGAAGGATGG
AAGTGGAATCGCCCAGGAGACAGACTTCTTGATTTAGATATTCCAATGTCTGTGGGAATAATTGACACAA
GGACGAATCCAAGCCAGTTAAATGCGGTTGAATTTCTGTGGGACCCAGCAAAACGCACCTCTGCTTTCAT
TCAGGTACACTGCATCAGCACAGAATTTACTCCACGGAAGCACGGAGGTGAAAAGGGAGTGCCCTTTAGG
ATCCAGGTTGACACCTTTAAGCAGAATGAAAATGGAGAATACACAGATCATCTACACTCAGCTAGCTGCC
AAATCAAAGTTTTTAAGCCTAAAGGTGCAGACAGGAAACAAAAAACTGACCGAGAGAAGATGGAGAAGAG
AACAGCTCATGAAAAAGAAAAGTATCAGCCGTCCTATGATACCACAATCCTCACAGAGTGTTCTCCGTGG
CCCGATGCCCCCACAGCCTATGTGAATAACAGCCCTTCCCCAGCGCCCACTTTCACCTCCCCACAGCAGA
GCACTTGCAGTGTCCCAGACAGCAATTCTTCTTCCCCAAATCATCAGGGAGATGGAGCTTCACAGACCTC
TGGTGAACAAATTCAGCCTTCAGCTACGATCCAGGAAACACAGCAATGGCTGCTCAAAAACAGATTCTCT
TCCTACACAAGACTGTTCTCTAATTTTTCAGGTGCCGACTTATTAAAACTGACAAAGGAGGATTTAGTTC
AAATTTGTGGTGCAGCCGATGGAATTCGGCTCTATAATTCACTGAAGTCAAGGTCGGTTAGACCCCGTTT
AACCATCTATGTCTGCCGGGAGCAGCCAAGCAGCACAGTGCTGCAAGGGCAGCAGCAAGCTGCAAGCAGT
GCAAGCGAGAATGGCAGTGGGGCACCCTATGTTTATCATGCAATCTACTTGGAAGAAATGATTGCCTCAG
AAGTTGCTCGAAAACTTGCGCTGGTGTTTAATATCCCTCTCCACCAAATTAATCAGGTTTACAGACAGGG
TCCCACCGGTATTCACATTCTTGTTAGTGATCAGATGGTTCAGAATTTTCAAGATGAGAGTTGTTTTTTA
TTCTCCACAGTAAAAGCTGAAAGTAGTGATGGCATCCACATAATTTTGAAGTAGTAATGAACTAGTCCGT
AACTTGAAAGTATTTCGATTTCTTGGCTTTATATATCTTGTGGAAAGGACGACTGAGATTTCGCACGTTA
ACTTGG
