>Addgene plasmid #141793 | TFORF1098 | depositor partial sequence | sequence record 277517 | Barcode
CTGAGATTTCGCACGTTAACTTGG
